Addgene plasmid #156979: pD649-HAsp-LRIG3-Fc(DAPA)-AviTag-6xHis
Purpose: Mammalian expression of cell-surface protein extracellular domain fused to Fc(DAPA)-Avi-6xHis. Protein is secreted from cells.
Depositing lab: Chris Garcia. Depositing organization: Stanford University. Publication: A Human IgSF Cell-Surface Interactome Reveals a Complex Network of Protein-Protein Interactions. Wojtowicz WM, Vielmetter J, Fernandes RA, Siepe DH, Eastman CL, Chisholm GB, Cox S, Klock H, Anderson PW, Rue SM, Miller JJ, Glaser SM, Bragstad ML, Vance J, Lam AW, Lesley SA, Zinn K, Garcia KC. Cell. 2020 Aug 20;182(4):1027-1043.e17. doi: 10.1016/j.cell.2020.07.025. PubMed 32822567.
Backbone
  Vector backbone: pD649
  Backbone size w/o insert (bp): 6106
  Vector type: Mammalian Expression
Growth in bacteria
  Bacterial resistance: Ampicillin, 100 μg/mL
  Growth temperature: 37°C
  Growth strain: DH5alpha
  Copy number: High Copy
Gene/Insert
  Gene/Insert name: LRIG3
  Species: H. sapiens (human)
  Insert size (bp): 2355
  Mutation: Fc region of human IgG contains D265A and P329A mutations (DAPA)
  Entrez Gene: LRIG3 (a.k.a. LIG3)
  Promoter: CMV/SP6
  Tag / fusion protein: Fc(DAPA)-AviTag-6xHis (C terminal on backbone)
  Cloning method: Restriction Enzyme; 5′ cloning site GCGGCCGC (not destroyed); 3′ cloning site GGCGCGCC (not destroyed)
  Sequencing primers: 5′ ATTTAGGTGACACTATAG; 3′ CACGTACCAGTTGAACTTCACC
Resource information
  A portion of this plasmid was derived from a plasmid made by: synthesis by ThermoFisher
Terms and licenses: Academic/Nonprofit Terms; Industry Terms: Not Available to Industry
Depositor comments: Some plasmids in this collection may have an IS4-like element ISVsa5 family transposase upstream of the CMV promoter.
How to cite: pD649-HAsp-LRIG3-Fc(DAPA)-AviTag-6xHis was a gift from Chris Garcia (Addgene plasmid # 156979 ; http://n2t.net/addgene:156979 ; RRID:Addgene_156979)
