[The description below was written by a language model from this plasmid's Addgene catalogue record and pLannotate feature annotations shown in this document.]
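Description:
pD649-HAsp-LRIG3-Fc(DAPA)-AviTag-6xHis is a mammalian expression plasmid of about 8.5 kb, built on the pD649 backbone, for producing the extracellular domain of human LRIG3 (also called LIG3) as a secreted Fc fusion protein. In bacteria it is maintained as a high-copy plasmid through a ColE1/pUC-type origin and selected with ampicillin via the β-lactamase gene. The annotation also finds short remnants of KanR, lacZα, an rrnB terminator and an f1 origin, which appear to be non-functional backbone fragments.

The expression cassette is driven by the CMV immediate-early enhancer and promoter, followed by a piece of CMV intron A and an SP6 promoter, which can serve for in vitro transcription or as a sequencing primer site. The open reading frame begins with a secretion signal: the name indicates an HA signal peptide, although the automated annotation labels a short stretch there as an IgH signal sequence fragment. It continues through the LRIG3 ectodomain, which is flanked by retained NotI and AscI cloning sites, into the human IgG1 Fc region and ends at a bGH polyadenylation signal. The Fc carries the D265A and P329A (DAPA) substitutions, generally used to reduce Fc effector interactions. The C-terminal AviTag, which allows site-specific biotinylation, and the 6xHis tag for metal-affinity purification are listed in the catalogue but were not annotated as separate features.

A second cassette with SV40 and EM7 promoters, a puromycin N-acetyltransferase sequence and an SV40 poly(A) signal could support puromycin selection in mammalian cells. The construct belongs to a collection made for mapping interactions among human IgSF cell-surface proteins. The depositor notes that some plasmids in the collection may carry an IS4-like transposase upstream of the CMV promoter; none is annotated here.
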