Features (pLannotate 1.2.2; 21 found; start..end, strand, type, name):
    119..143     -  CDS            KanR (fragment): aminoglycoside phosphotransferase; aph(3')-Ia; confers resistance to kanamycin
    254..842     +  rep_origin     ori: high-copy-number ColE1/pMB1/pBR322/pUC origin of replication
   1067..1084    +  terminator     rrnB T2 terminator (fragment): transcription terminator T2 from the E. coli rrnB gene
   1109..1128    -  CDS            lacZα (fragment): LacZα fragment of β-galactosidase; lacZ fragment
   1584..1600    +  protein_bind   lac operator: The lac repressor binds to the lac operator to inhibit transcription in E. coli. This inhibition can be relieved by adding lactose or isopropyl-β-D-thiogalactopyranoside (IPTG). lac repressor encoded by lacI
   1843..2146    +  enhancer       CMV enhancer: human cytomegalovirus immediate early enhancer
   2147..2350    +  promoter       CMV promoter: human cytomegalovirus (CMV) immediate early promoter
   2486..2529    +  intron         CMV intron (fragment): modified intron A from human cytomegalovirus
   2581..2599    +  promoter       SP6 promoter: promoter for bacteriophage SP6 RNA polymerase
   2603..2640    +  CDS            IgH signal sequence (fragment): signal sequence from the mouse immunoglobulin heavy chain variable region
   2710..5103    +  CDS            LRIG3 (fragment): LRIG3_HUMAN - Also known as LIG3. Experimental evidence at protein level: Swiss-Prot protein existence level 1. May play a role in craniofacial and inner ear morphogenesis during embryonic development. May act within the otic vesicle epithelium to control formation of the lateral semicircular canal in the inner ear, possibly by restricting the expression of NTN1 (By similarity). From Homo sapiens (Human).
   5119..5796    +  CDS            IGHG1 (fragment): IGHG1_HUMAN - Experimental evidence at protein level: Swiss-Prot protein existence level 1. Constant region of immunoglobulin heavy chains. Immunoglobulins, also known as antibodies, are membrane-bound or secreted glycoproteins produced by B lymphocytes. In the recognition phase of humoral immunity, the membrane-bound immunoglobulins serve as receptors which, upon binding of a specific antigen, trigger the clonal expansion and differentiation of B lymphocytes into immunoglobulins- secreting plasma cells. Secreted immunoglobulins mediate the effector phase of humoral immunity, which results in
   6011..6122    +  polyA_signal   bGH poly(A) signal: bovine growth hormone polyadenylation signal
   6123..6231    +  rep_origin     f1 ori (fragment): f1 bacteriophage origin of replication; arrow indicates direction of (+) strand synthesis
   6245..6574    +  promoter       SV40 promoter: SV40 enhancer and early promoter
   6622..6669    +  promoter       EM7 promoter: synthetic bacterial promoter&nbsp
   6688..7287    +  CDS            PuroR (fragment): puromycin N-acetyltransferase; pac from Streptomyces; confers resistance to puromycin
   7297..7422    +  CDS            ble (fragment): BLE_KLEPN - Experimental evidence at protein level: Swiss-Prot protein existence level 1. Binding protein with a strong affinity to the bleomycin family of antibiotics. Binds to CL990; an antimitotic-antibiotic compound. From Klebsiella pneumoniae.
   7417..7538    +  polyA_signal   SV40 poly(A) signal: SV40 polyadenylation signal
   7591..8451    -  CDS            AmpR: β-lactamase; bla; confers resistance to ampicillin, carbenicillin, and related antibiotics
   8454..89      -  promoter       AmpR promoter (fragment) (across the origin): bla
>Addgene plasmid #156979 | pD649-HAsp-LRIG3-Fc(DAPA)-AviTag-6xHis | depositor full sequence | sequence record 303067 | Full Sequence
TTTCAATATTATTGAAGCATTTATCAGGGTTATTGTCTCATGAGCGGATACATATTTGAATGTATTTAGA
AAAATAAACAAATAGGGGTCAGTGTTACAACCAATTAACCAATTCTGAACATTATCGCGAGCCCATTTAT
ACCTGAATATGGCTCATAACACCCCTTGCTCATGACCAAAATCCCTTAACGTGAGTTACGCGCGCGTCGT
TCCACTGAGCGTCAGACCCCGTAGAAAAGATCAAAGGATCTTCTTGAGATCCTTTTTTTCTGCGCGTAAT
CTGCTGCTTGCAAACAAAAAAACCACCGCTACCAGCGGTGGTTTGTTTGCCGGATCAAGAGCTACCAACT
CTTTTTCCGAAGGTAACTGGCTTCAGCAGAGCGCAGATACCAAATACTGTTCTTCTAGTGTAGCCGTAGT
TAGCCCACCACTTCAAGAACTCTGTAGCACCGCCTACATACCTCGCTCTGCTAATCCTGTTACCAGTGGC
TGCTGCCAGTGGCGATAAGTCGTGTCTTACCGGGTTGGACTCAAGACGATAGTTACCGGATAAGGCGCAG
CGGTCGGGCTGAACGGGGGGTTCGTGCACACAGCCCAGCTTGGAGCGAACGACCTACACCGAACTGAGAT
ACCTACAGCGTGAGCTATGAGAAAGCGCCACGCTTCCCGAAGGGAGAAAGGCGGACAGGTATCCGGTAAG
CGGCAGGGTCGGAACAGGAGAGCGCACGAGGGAGCTTCCAGGGGGAAACGCCTGGTATCTTTATAGTCCT
GTCGGGTTTCGCCACCTCTGACTTGAGCGTCGATTTTTGTGATGCTCGTCAGGGGGGCGGAGCCTATGGA
AAAACGCCAGCAACGCGGCCTTTTTACGGTTCCTGGCCTTTTGCTGGCCTTTTGCTCACATGTTCTTTCC
TGCGTTATCCCCTGATTCTGTGGATAACCGTATTACCGCCTTTGAGTGAGCTGATACCGCTCGCCGCAGC
CGAACGACCGAGCGCAGCGAGTCAGTGAGCGAGGAAGCGGAAGGCGAGAGTAGGGAACTGCCAGGCATCA
AACTAAGCAGAAGGCCCCTGACGGATGGCCTTTTTGCGTTTCTACAAACTCTTTCTGTGTTGTAAAACGA
CGGCCAGTCTTAAGCTCGGGCCCCCTGGGCGGTTCTGATAACGAGTAATCGTTAATCCGCAAATAACGTA
AAAACCCGCTTCGGCGGGTTTTTTTATGGGGGGAGTTTAGGGAAAGAGCATTTGTCAGAATATTTAAGGG
CGCCTGTCACTTTGCTTGATATATGAGAATTATTTAACCTTATAAATGAGAAAAAAGCAACGCACTTTAA
ATAAGATACGTTGCTTTTTCGATTGATGAACACCTATAATTAAACTATTCATCTATTATTTATGATTTTT
TGTATATACAATATTTCTAGTTTGTTAAAGAGAATTAAGAAAATAAATCTCGAAAATAATAAAGGGAAAA
TCAGTTTTTGATATCAAAATTATACATGTCAACGATAATACAAAATATAATACAAACTATAAGATGTTAT
CAGTATTTATTATCATTTAGAATAAATTTTGTGTCGCCCTTAATTGTGAGCGGATAACAATTACGAGCTT
CATGCACAGTGGCGTTGACTCAATATTGGCCATTAGCCATATTATTCATTGGTTATATAGCATAAATCAA
TATTGGCTATTGGCCATTGCATACGTTGTATCTATATCATAATATGTACATTTATATTGGCTCATGTCCA
ATATGACCGCCATGTTGGCATTGATTATTGACTAGTTATTAATAGTAATCAATTACGGGGTCATTAGTTC
ATAGCCCATATATGGAGTTCCGCGTTACATAACTTACGGTAAATGGCCCGCCTGGCTGACCGCCCAACGA
CCCCCGCCCATTGACGTCAATAATGACGTATGTTCCCATAGTAACGCCAATAGGGACTTTCCATTGACGT
CAATGGGTGGAGTATTTACGGTAAACTGCCCACTTGGCAGTACATCAAGTGTATCATATGCCAAGTACGC
CCCCTATTGACGTCAATGACGGTAAATGGCCCGCCTGGCATTATGCCCAGTACATGACCTTATGGGACTT
TCCTACTTGGCAGTACATCTACGTATTAGTCATCGCTATTACCATGGTGATGCGGTTTTGGCAGTACATC
AATGGGCGTGGATAGCGGTTTGACTCACGGGGATTTCCAAGTCTCCACCCCATTGACGTCAATGGGAGTT
TGTTTTGGCACCAAAATCAACGGGACTTTCCAAAATGTCGTAACAACTCCGCCCCATTGACGCAAATGGG
CGGTAGGCGTGTACGGTGGGAGGTCTATATAAGCAGAGCTCGTTTAGTGAACCGTCAGATCGCCTGGAGA
CGCCATCCACGCTGTTTTGACCTCCATAGAAGACACCGGGACCGATCCAGCCTCCGCGGCCGGGAACGGT
GCATTGGAACGCGGATTCCCCGTGCCAAGAGTGACGTAAGTACCGCCTATAGAGTCTATAGGCCCACCCC
CTTGGCTTCGTTAGAACGCGGCTACAATTAATACATAACCTTATGTATCATACACATACGATTTAGGTGA
CACTATAGAATAACATCCACTTTGCCTTTCTCTCCACAGGTGTCCACTCCCAGGTCCAACTGCACCTCGG
TTCTATCGAAAACGCGCCTGCTAGCGCCACCATGAAGACCATCATTGCCCTGAGCTACATCTTCTGCCTG
GTGTTCGCTGCGGCCGCCGGAAGATCTGATTCTGGTGGAAGAGGCGAGCTGGGCCAGCCTAGCGGAGTTG
CTGCTGAAAGACCCTGTCCTACCACCTGTAGATGCCTGGGCGATCTGCTGGACTGCAGCAGAAAGAGACT
GGCCAGACTGCCTGAGCCTCTGCCTTCTTGGGTTGCCAGACTGGATCTGAGCCACAACCGGCTGAGCTTC
ATCAAGGCCAGCAGCATGAGCCATCTGCAGAGCCTGAGAGAAGTGAAGCTGAACAACAACGAGCTGGAAA
CGATCCCCAATCTGGGCCCCGTGTCCGCCAATATCACACTGCTGTCTCTGGCCGGCAACCGGATCGTGGA
AATCCTGCCAGAGCACCTGAAAGAGTTCCAGAGCCTGGAAACCCTGGACCTGAGCAGCAACAACATCAGC
GAGCTGCAGACCGCCTTTCCTGCTCTGCAGCTGAAGTACCTGTACCTGAACTCCAACAGAGTGACCAGCA
TGGAACCCGGCTACTTCGACAACCTGGCCAACACTCTGCTGGTGCTGAAACTGAACCGGAACAGGATCAG
CGCCATTCCTCCTAAGATGTTCAAGCTGCCCCAGCTGCAGCACCTGGAACTGAACAGAAACAAGATTAAG
AACGTGGACGGCCTGACCTTCCAAGGCCTGGGAGCACTGAAGTCCCTGAAGATGCAGAGAAACGGCGTGA
CCAAGCTGATGGACGGCGCCTTTTGGGGCCTGAGCAACATGGAAATTCTGCAACTGGACCACAACAACCT
GACCGAGATCACCAAAGGCTGGCTGTACGGCCTGCTGATGCTGCAAGAACTGCACCTGAGCCAGAACGCC
ATCAACAGAATCAGCCCTGACGCCTGGGAGTTCTGCCAGAAGCTGTCTGAGCTGGACCTCACCTTCAACC
ACCTGTCCAGGCTGGACGACAGCAGCTTTCTGGGACTGAGCCTGCTGAACACCCTGCACATCGGCAACAA
CCGGGTGTCCTATATCGCCGACTGCGCCTTTAGAGGCCTGTCTAGCCTGAAAACACTGGATCTCAAGAAC
AACGAGATCAGCTGGACCATCGAGGACATGAATGGCGCCTTCAGCGGCCTGGACAAGCTGCGGAGACTGA
TCCTGCAGGGCAATAGAATCCGGTCCATCACCAAGAAAGCCTTTACCGGCCTGGATGCCCTGGAACACCT
GGATCTGTCCGACAATGCCATCATGAGCCTGCAGGGAAATGCCTTCAGCCAGATGAAGAAGCTCCAGCAG
CTGCATCTGAACACCAGCAGCCTGCTGTGCGACTGCCAGCTGAAATGGCTGCCTCAGTGGGTCGCCGAGA
ACAACTTCCAGAGCTTCGTGAACGCCAGCTGCGCCCATCCTCAGTTGCTGAAGGGCAGATCCATCTTCGC
CGTGTCTCCCGATGGCTTCGTGTGCGACGATTTCCCCAAGCCTCAGATCACCGTGCAGCCCGAAACACAG
TCTGCCATCAAGGGCTCCAACCTGTCCTTCATCTGTAGCGCCGCCAGCTCCAGCGATAGCCCTATGACAT
TCGCCTGGAAGAAGGATAACGAGCTGCTGCACGACGCCGAGATGGAAAACTACGCTCACCTGAGAGCCCA
AGGCGGCGAAGTGATGGAGTACACCACCATCCTGCGGCTGAGAGAGGTGGAATTTGCCAGCGAGGGCAAG
TACCAGTGCGTGATCAGCAACCACTTCGGCAGCAGCTACAGCGTGAAGGCCAAGCTGACCGTGAACATGC
TGCCCAGCTTCACCAAGACACCCATGGATCTGACCATCAGAGCCGGCGCTATGGCCCGACTTGAATGTGC
TGCTGTGGGACACCCTGCTCCTCAGATTGCCTGGCAGAAAGACGGCGGCACCGATTTTCCAGCCGCTCGC
GAGAGAAGAATGCACGTGATGCCCGAGGACGACGTGTTCTTCATCGTGGACGTGAAGATCGAGGATATCG
GCGTGTACAGCTGCACAGCCCAGAACTCTGCCGGCTCCATCTCTGCCAATGCCACACTGACCGTGCTGGA
AACACCCTCCTTTCTGCGGCCCCTGCTGGATAGAACAGTGACCAAAGGCGAGACAGCCGTGCTGCAGTGT
ATTGCCGGTGGAAGCCCTCCACCTAAGCTGAATTGGACCAAGGACGACTCCCCTCTGGTCGTGACCGAGA
GACACTTTTTCGCCGCTGGCAACCAGCTGCTGATCATTGTGGATAGCGACGTGTCCGACGCCGGCAAGTA
CACATGCGAGATGTCTAACACCCTGGGCACCGAGAGAGGCAACGTTCGGCTGTCTGTGATCCCCACACCT
ACCTGTGACAGCCCTCAGATGACAGCCCCTAGCCTGGATGATGATGGCTGGGCCACAGTTGGAGGCGCGC
CGGGCGGCGACAAGACCCACACCTGCCCCCCCTGCCCAGCTCCAGAACTGCTGGGAGGGCCTTCCGTGTT
CCTGTTCCCCCCCAAGCCCAAGGACACCCTGATGATCAGCAGGACCCCCGAGGTGACCTGCGTGGTGGTG
GCCGTGTCCCACGAGGACCCAGAGGTGAAGTTCAACTGGTACGTGGACGGCGTGGAGGTGCACAACGCCA
AGACCAAGCCCAGAGAGGAGCAGTACAACAGCACCTACAGGGTGGTGTCCGTGCTGACCGTGCTGCACCA
GGACTGGCTGAACGGCAAAGAATACAAGTGCAAAGTCTCCAACAAGGCCCTGGCTGCCCCAATCGAAAAG
ACAATCAGCAAGGCCAAGGGCCAGCCACGGGAGCCCCAGGTGTACACCCTGCCCCCCAGCCGGGAGGAGA
TGACCAAGAACCAGGTGTCCCTGACCTGTCTGGTGAAGGGCTTCTACCCCAGCGATATCGCCGTGGAGTG
GGAGAGCAACGGCCAGCCCGAGAACAACTACAAGACCACCCCCCCAGTGCTGGACAGCGACGGCAGCTTC
TTCCTGTACAGCAAGCTGACCGTGGACAAGTCCAGGTGGCAGCAGGGCAACGTGTTCAGCTGCAGCGTGA
TGCACGAGGCCCTGCACAACCACTACACCCAGAAGTCCCTGAGCCTGAGCCCCGGCGGCAGCGGTCTTAA
TGATATTTTCGAGGCTCAGAAGATTGAGTGGCATGAACACCACCACCATCACCACTAAGGCCGGCCTGTA
GTCACTGGCACAACGCGTTACCCGGTAAGCCAATCGGGTATACACGGTCGTCATACTGCAGACAGGGTTC
TTCTACTTTGCAAGATAGTCTTGAGTAGTAAAATAAATAGATAGAGAAAATCAGCCTCGACTGTGCCTTC
TAGTTGCCAGCCATCTGTTGTTTGCCCCTCCCCCGTGCCTTCCTTGACCCTGGAAGGTGCCACTCCCACT
GTCCTTTCCTAATAAAATGAGGAAATTGCATCACAACACTCAACCCTATCTCGGTCTATTCTTTTGATTT
ATAAGGGATTTTGCCGATTTCGGCCTATTGGTTAAAAAATGAGCTGATTTAACAAAAATTTAACGCGAAT
TAATTCTGTGGAATGTGTGTCAGTTAGGGTGTGGAAAGTCCCCAGGCTCCCCAGCAGGCAGAAGTATGCA
AAGCATGCATCTCAATTAGTCAGCAACCAGGTGTGGAAAGTCCCCAGGCTCCCCAGCAGGCAGAAGTATG
CAAAGCATGCATCTCAATTAGTCAGCAACCATAGTCCCGCCCCTAACTCCGCCCATCCCGCCCCTAACTC
CGCCCAGTTCCGCCCATTCTCCGCCCCATGGCTGACTAATTTTTTTTATTTATGCAGAGGCCGAGGCCGC
CTCTGCCTCTGAGCTATTCCAGAAGTAGTGAGGAGGCTTTTTTGGAGGCCTAGGCTTTTGCAAAAAGCTC
CCGGGAGCTTGTATATCCATTTTCGGATCTGATCAGCACGTGTTGACAATTAATCATCGGCATAGTATAT
CGGCATAGTATAATACGACAAGGTGAGGAACTAAACCATGACCGAGTACAAGCCCACGGTGCGCCTCGCC
ACCCGCGACGACGTCCCCAGGGCCGTACGCACCCTCGCCGCCGCGTTCGCCGACTACCCCGCCACGCGCC
ACACCGTCGATCCGGACCGCCACATCGAGCGGGTCACCGAGCTGCAAGAACTCTTCCTCACGCGCGTCGG
GCTCGACATCGGCAAGGTGTGGGTCGCGGACGACGGCGCCGCGGTGGCGGTCTGGACCACGCCGGAGAGC
GTCGAAGCGGGGGCGGTGTTCGCCGAGATCGGCCCGCGCATGGCCGAGTTGAGCGGTTCCCGGCTGGCCG
CGCAGCAACAGATGGAAGGCCTCCTGGCGCCGCACCGGCCCAAGGAGCCCGCGTGGTTCCTGGCCACCGT
CGGCGTCTCGCCCGACCACCAGGGCAAGGGTCTGGGCAGCGCCGTCGTGCTCCCCGGAGTGGAGGCGGCC
GAGCGCGCCGGGGTGCCCGCCTTCCTGGAGACATCCGCGCCCCGCAACCTCCCCTTCTACGAGCGGCTCG
GCTTCACCGTCACCGCCGACGTCGAGGTGCCCGAAGGACCGCGCACCTGGTGCATGACCCGCAAGCCCGG
TGCCTGACACGTGCTACGAGATTTCGATTCCACCGCCGCCTTCTATGAAAGGTTGGGCTTCGGAATCGTT
TTCCGGGACGCCGGCTGGATGATCCTCCAGCGCGGGGATCTCATGCTGGAGTTCTTCGCCCACCCCAACT
TGTTTATTGCAGCTTATAATGGTTACAAATAAAGCAATAGCATCACAAATTTCACAAATAAAGCATTTTT
TTCACTGCATTCTAGTTGTGGTTTGTCCAAACTCATCAATGTATCTTATCATGTCTGTATACCGTCGACC
TCTAGCTAGAGCTTGGCGTAATCATGGTCATTACCAATGCTTAATCAGTGAGGCACCTATCTCAGCGATC
TGTCTATTTCGTTCATCCATAGTTGCCTGACTCCCCGTCGTGTAGATAACTACGATACGGGAGGGCTTAC
CATCTGGCCCCAGCGCTGCGATGATACCGCGAGAACCACGCTCACCGGCTCCGGATTTATCAGCAATAAA
CCAGCCAGCCGGAAGGGCCGAGCGCAGAAGTGGTCCTGCAACTTTATCCGCCTCCATCCAGTCTATTAAT
TGTTGCCGGGAAGCTAGAGTAAGTAGTTCGCCAGTTAATAGTTTGCGCAACGTTGTTGCCATCGCTACAG
GCATCGTGGTGTCACGCTCGTCGTTTGGTATGGCTTCATTCAGCTCCGGTTCCCAACGATCAAGGCGAGT
TACATGATCCCCCATGTTGTGCAAAAAAGCGGTTAGCTCCTTCGGTCCTCCGATCGTTGTCAGAAGTAAG
TTGGCCGCAGTGTTATCACTCATGGTTATGGCAGCACTGCATAATTCTCTTACTGTCATGCCATCCGTAA
GATGCTTTTCTGTGACTGGTGAGTACTCAACCAAGTCATTCTGAGAATAGTGTATGCGGCGACCGAGTTG
CTCTTGCCCGGCGTCAATACGGGATAATACCGCGCCACATAGCAGAACTTTAAAAGTGCTCATCATTGGA
AAACGTTCTTCGGGGCGAAAACTCTCAAGGATCTTACCGCTGTTGAGATCCAGTTCGATGTAACCCACTC
GTGCACCCAACTGATCTTCAGCATCTTTTACTTTCACCAGCGTTTCTGGGTGAGCAAAAACAGGAAGGCA
AAATGCCGCAAAAAAGGGAATAAGGGCGACACGGAAATGTTGAATACTCATATTCTTCCTT
