>Addgene plasmid #156979 | pD649-HAsp-LRIG3-Fc(DAPA)-AviTag-6xHis | depositor partial sequence | sequence record 303068 | insert (extracellular domain)
GGAAGATCTGATTCTGGTGGAAGAGGCGAGCTGGGCCAGCCTAGCGGAGTTGCTGCTGAAAGACCCTGTC
CTACCACCTGTAGATGCCTGGGCGATCTGCTGGACTGCAGCAGAAAGAGACTGGCCAGACTGCCTGAGCC
TCTGCCTTCTTGGGTTGCCAGACTGGATCTGAGCCACAACCGGCTGAGCTTCATCAAGGCCAGCAGCATG
AGCCATCTGCAGAGCCTGAGAGAAGTGAAGCTGAACAACAACGAGCTGGAAACGATCCCCAATCTGGGCC
CCGTGTCCGCCAATATCACACTGCTGTCTCTGGCCGGCAACCGGATCGTGGAAATCCTGCCAGAGCACCT
GAAAGAGTTCCAGAGCCTGGAAACCCTGGACCTGAGCAGCAACAACATCAGCGAGCTGCAGACCGCCTTT
CCTGCTCTGCAGCTGAAGTACCTGTACCTGAACTCCAACAGAGTGACCAGCATGGAACCCGGCTACTTCG
ACAACCTGGCCAACACTCTGCTGGTGCTGAAACTGAACCGGAACAGGATCAGCGCCATTCCTCCTAAGAT
GTTCAAGCTGCCCCAGCTGCAGCACCTGGAACTGAACAGAAACAAGATTAAGAACGTGGACGGCCTGACC
TTCCAAGGCCTGGGAGCACTGAAGTCCCTGAAGATGCAGAGAAACGGCGTGACCAAGCTGATGGACGGCG
CCTTTTGGGGCCTGAGCAACATGGAAATTCTGCAACTGGACCACAACAACCTGACCGAGATCACCAAAGG
CTGGCTGTACGGCCTGCTGATGCTGCAAGAACTGCACCTGAGCCAGAACGCCATCAACAGAATCAGCCCT
GACGCCTGGGAGTTCTGCCAGAAGCTGTCTGAGCTGGACCTCACCTTCAACCACCTGTCCAGGCTGGACG
ACAGCAGCTTTCTGGGACTGAGCCTGCTGAACACCCTGCACATCGGCAACAACCGGGTGTCCTATATCGC
CGACTGCGCCTTTAGAGGCCTGTCTAGCCTGAAAACACTGGATCTCAAGAACAACGAGATCAGCTGGACC
ATCGAGGACATGAATGGCGCCTTCAGCGGCCTGGACAAGCTGCGGAGACTGATCCTGCAGGGCAATAGAA
TCCGGTCCATCACCAAGAAAGCCTTTACCGGCCTGGATGCCCTGGAACACCTGGATCTGTCCGACAATGC
CATCATGAGCCTGCAGGGAAATGCCTTCAGCCAGATGAAGAAGCTCCAGCAGCTGCATCTGAACACCAGC
AGCCTGCTGTGCGACTGCCAGCTGAAATGGCTGCCTCAGTGGGTCGCCGAGAACAACTTCCAGAGCTTCG
TGAACGCCAGCTGCGCCCATCCTCAGTTGCTGAAGGGCAGATCCATCTTCGCCGTGTCTCCCGATGGCTT
CGTGTGCGACGATTTCCCCAAGCCTCAGATCACCGTGCAGCCCGAAACACAGTCTGCCATCAAGGGCTCC
AACCTGTCCTTCATCTGTAGCGCCGCCAGCTCCAGCGATAGCCCTATGACATTCGCCTGGAAGAAGGATA
ACGAGCTGCTGCACGACGCCGAGATGGAAAACTACGCTCACCTGAGAGCCCAAGGCGGCGAAGTGATGGA
GTACACCACCATCCTGCGGCTGAGAGAGGTGGAATTTGCCAGCGAGGGCAAGTACCAGTGCGTGATCAGC
AACCACTTCGGCAGCAGCTACAGCGTGAAGGCCAAGCTGACCGTGAACATGCTGCCCAGCTTCACCAAGA
CACCCATGGATCTGACCATCAGAGCCGGCGCTATGGCCCGACTTGAATGTGCTGCTGTGGGACACCCTGC
TCCTCAGATTGCCTGGCAGAAAGACGGCGGCACCGATTTTCCAGCCGCTCGCGAGAGAAGAATGCACGTG
ATGCCCGAGGACGACGTGTTCTTCATCGTGGACGTGAAGATCGAGGATATCGGCGTGTACAGCTGCACAG
CCCAGAACTCTGCCGGCTCCATCTCTGCCAATGCCACACTGACCGTGCTGGAAACACCCTCCTTTCTGCG
GCCCCTGCTGGATAGAACAGTGACCAAAGGCGAGACAGCCGTGCTGCAGTGTATTGCCGGTGGAAGCCCT
CCACCTAAGCTGAATTGGACCAAGGACGACTCCCCTCTGGTCGTGACCGAGAGACACTTTTTCGCCGCTG
GCAACCAGCTGCTGATCATTGTGGATAGCGACGTGTCCGACGCCGGCAAGTACACATGCGAGATGTCTAA
CACCCTGGGCACCGAGAGAGGCAACGTTCGGCTGTCTGTGATCCCCACACCTACCTGTGACAGCCCTCAG
ATGACAGCCCCTAGCCTGGATGATGATGGCTGGGCCACAGTTGGA
